Addgene plasmid #175426: pCDNA4 3xFLAG Halo G-Linker nsp1
Purpose: Expresses G-linker CoV2 nsp1 in mammalian cells. This contains a 3XFLAG Halo tag fusion to nsp1.
Depositing lab: Britt Glaunsinger. Depositing organization: University of California, Berkeley. Publication: The N-terminal domain of SARS-CoV-2 nsp1 plays key roles in suppression of cellular gene expression and preservation of viral gene expression. Mendez AS, Ly M, Gonzalez-Sanchez AM, Hartenian E, Ingolia NT, Cate JH, Glaunsinger BA. Cell Rep. 2021 Oct 19;37(3):109841. doi: 10.1016/j.celrep.2021.109841. Epub 2021 Sep 30. PubMed 34624207.
Backbone
  Vector backbone: pCDNA4
  Backbone size w/o insert (bp): 6028
  Total vector size (bp): 6567
  Vector type: Mammalian Expression
  Selectable markers: Zeocin
Growth in bacteria
  Bacterial resistance: Ampicillin, 100 μg/mL
  Growth temperature: 37°C
  Growth strain: DH5alpha
  Copy number: High Copy
Gene/Insert
  Gene/Insert name: G-linker nsp1 (alt name: nsp1 RNase destabilization G-linker mutant)
  Species: CoV2
  Insert size (bp): 539
  Mutation: G-linker in place of the RNase destabilization domain
  Promoter: CMV
  Tag / fusion protein: 3XFLAG Halo (N terminal on backbone)
  Cloning method: Unknown
  Sequencing primers: 5′ CMV forward; 3′ BGH reverse
Terms and licenses: Academic/Nonprofit Terms; Industry Terms: Not Available to Industry
How to cite: pCDNA4 3xFLAG Halo G-Linker nsp1 was a gift from Britt Glaunsinger (Addgene plasmid # 175426 ; http://n2t.net/addgene:175426 ; RRID:Addgene_175426)
