[The description below was written by a language model from this plasmid's Addgene catalogue record and pLannotate feature annotations shown in this document.]
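Description:
pCDNA4 3xFLAG Halo G-Linker nsp1 is a mammalian expression plasmid of about 6.6 kb built on the pCDNA4 backbone. It produces a tagged mutant of SARS-CoV-2 non-structural protein 1 (nsp1). In bacteria it is maintained at high copy from a ColE1/pUC-type origin and selected with ampicillin through the β-lactamase gene. An f1 origin is also present. For selection in mammalian cells, a Zeocin resistance gene (Sh ble) is driven by the SV40 early promoter and terminated by an SV40 polyadenylation signal. A synthetic EM7 promoter immediately upstream of the same coding sequence also allows Zeocin selection in E. coli.

The expression cassette uses the CMV immediate-early enhancer and promoter. Short tet-operator-like fragments are annotated just downstream of the promoter, which suggests a tetracycline-repressible (TO-style) version of the backbone, although the catalogue entry does not say so. The open reading frame encodes an N-terminal 3xFLAG epitope (the annotation picks up only a single FLAG fragment). This is followed by HaloTag, a modified dehalogenase that bonds covalently to chloroalkane ligands, then a TEV protease cleavage site and the nsp1 coding sequence of roughly 540 bp, ending in the bovine growth hormone polyadenylation signal. The automated annotation matches the insert to the SARS-CoV-2 replicase polyprotein 1a, and its nsp10 functional text is a generic database note rather than a description of this insert. In this variant a glycine linker replaces what the record calls the RNase destabilization domain of nsp1.

The tags allow detection, affinity capture or fluorescent labelling of the fusion protein. The construct is suited to comparing mutant and wild-type nsp1 in studies of how the protein suppresses host gene expression.
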