Features (pLannotate 1.2.2; 25 found; start..end, strand, type, name):
      1..380     +  enhancer       CMV enhancer: human cytomegalovirus immediate early enhancer
    381..584     +  promoter       CMV promoter: human cytomegalovirus (CMV) immediate early promoter
    586..605     +  promoter       PLtetO-1 promoter (fragment): modified phage lambda PL promoter with tet operator sites (Lutz and Bujard, 1997)
    607..626     +  promoter       PLtetO-1 promoter (fragment): modified phage lambda PL promoter with tet operator sites (Lutz and Bujard, 1997)
    634..667     +  promoter       TRE3GV promoter (fragment): 3rd-generation Tet-responsive promoter that can be activated by binding of Tet-On® 3G, optimized for retroviral and lentiviral vectors
    805..825     +  CDS            FLAG (fragment): FLAG® epitope tag, followed by an enterokinase cleavage site
    835..1722    +  CDS            HaloTag®: modified bacterial dehalogenase that forms covalent bonds with chloroalkane derivatives
   1735..1755    +  CDS            TEV site: tobacco etch virus (TEV) protease recognition and cleavage site
   1762..2298    +  CDS            R1A_SARS2 (fragment): Experimental evidence at protein level: Swiss-Prot protein existence level 1. [Non-structural protein 10]: Plays a pivotal role in viral transcription by stimulating both nsp14 3'-5' exoribonuclease and nsp16 2'-O-methyltransferase activities. Therefore plays an essential role in viral mRNAs cap methylation. From Severe acute respiratory syndrome coronavirus 2 (2019-nCoV) (SARS-CoV-2).
   2350..2574    +  polyA_signal   bGH poly(A) signal: bovine growth hormone polyadenylation signal
   2578..2599    +  promoter       SV40 promoter (fragment): SV40 enhancer and early promoter
   2620..3048    +  rep_origin     f1 ori (sequence partly withheld): f1 bacteriophage origin of replication; arrow indicates direction of (+) strand synthesis
   3062..3391    +  promoter       SV40 promoter: SV40 enhancer and early promoter
   3439..3486    +  promoter       EM7 promoter: synthetic bacterial promoter&nbsp
   3505..3879    +  CDS            BleoR: antibiotic-binding protein; Sh ble from Streptoalloteichus hindustanus; confers resistance to bleomycin, phleomycin, and Zeocin™
   3889..4014    +  CDS            ble (fragment): BLE_KLEPN - Experimental evidence at protein level: Swiss-Prot protein existence level 1. Binding protein with a strong affinity to the bleomycin family of antibiotics. Binds to CL990; an antimitotic-antibiotic compound. From Klebsiella pneumoniae.
   4009..4130    +  polyA_signal   SV40 poly(A) signal: SV40 polyadenylation signal
   4203..4219    -  protein_bind   lac operator: The lac repressor binds to the lac operator to inhibit transcription in E. coli. This inhibition can be relieved by adding lactose or isopropyl-β-D-thiogalactopyranoside (IPTG). lac repressor encoded by lacI
   4227..4257    -  promoter       lac promoter: promoter for the E. coli lac operon
   4272..4293    -  protein_bind   CAP binding site: CAP binding activates transcription in the presence of cAMP. E. coli catabolite activator protein
   4306..4398    -  CDS            lacI (fragment): lac repressor; lacI; The lac repressor binds to the lac operator to inhibit transcription in E. coli. This inhibition can be relieved by adding lactose or isopropyl-β-D-thiogalactopyranoside (IPTG).
   4581..5169    -  rep_origin     ori: high-copy-number ColE1/pMB1/pBR322/pUC origin of replication
   5340..6200    -  CDS            AmpR: β-lactamase; bla; confers resistance to ampicillin, carbenicillin, and related antibiotics
   6201..6305    -  promoter       AmpR promoter: bla
   6364..6416    -  misc_feature   bom (fragment): basis of mobility region from pBR322
>Addgene plasmid #175426 | pCDNA4 3xFLAG Halo G-Linker nsp1 | addgene full sequence | sequence record 345039 | Addgene NGS Result
GACATTGATTATTGACTAGTTATTAATAGTAATCAATTACGGGGTCATTAGTTCATAGCCCATATATGGA
GTTCCGCGTTACATAACTTACGGTAAATGGCCCGCCTGGCTGACCGCCCAACGACCCCCGCCCATTGACG
TCAATAATGACGTATGTTCCCATAGTAACGCCAATAGGGACTTTCCATTGACGTCAATGGGTGGAGTATT
TACGGTAAACTGCCCACTTGGCAGTACATCAAGTGTATCATATGCCAAGTACGCCCCCTATTGACGTCAA
TGACGGTAAATGGCCCGCCTGGCATTATGCCCAGTACATGACCTTATGGGACTTTCCTACTTGGCAGTAC
ATCTACGTATTAGTCATCGCTATTACCATGGTGATGCGGTTTTGGCAGTACATCAATGGGCGTGGATAGC
GGTTTGACTCACGGGGATTTCCAAGTCTCCACCCCATTGACGTCAATGGGAGTTTGTTTTGGCACCAAAA
TCAACGGGACTTTCCAAAATGTCGTAACAACTCCGCCCCATTGACGCAAATGGGCGGTAGGCGTGTACGG
TGGGAGGTCTATATAAGCAGAGCTCTCCCTATCAGTGATAGAGATCTCCCTATCAGTGATAGAGATCGTC
GACGAGCTCGTTTAGTGAACCGTCAGATCGCCTGGAGACGCCATCCACGCTGTTTTGACCTCCATAGAAG
ACACCGGGACCGATCCAGCCTCCGGACTCTAGCGTTTAAACTTAAGCTTACCAATGATGGACTACAAGGA
CCACGACGGCGACTACAAGGACCACGACATCGACTACAAGGACGACGACGACAAGGGGGCGGCCGCAGAA
ATCGGTACTGGCTTTCCATTCGACCCCCATTATGTGGAAGTCCTGGGCGAGCGCATGCACTACGTCGATG
TTGGTCCGCGCGATGGCACCCCTGTGCTGTTCCTGCACGGTAACCCGACCTCCTCCTACGTGTGGCGCAA
CATCATCCCGCATGTTGCACCGACCCATCGCTGCATTGCTCCAGACCTGATCGGTATGGGCAAATCCGAC
AAACCAGACCTGGGTTATTTCTTCGACGACCACGTCCGCTTCATGGATGCCTTCATCGAAGCCCTGGGTC
TGGAAGAGGTCGTCCTGGTCATTCACGACTGGGGCTCCGCTCTGGGTTTCCACTGGGCCAAGCGCAATCC
AGAGCGCGTCAAAGGTATTGCATTTATGGAGTTCATCCGCCCTATCCCGACCTGGGACGAATGGCCAGAA
TTTGCCCGCGAGACCTTCCAGGCCTTCCGCACCACCGACGTCGGCCGCAAGCTGATCATCGATCAGAACG
TTTTTATCGAGGGTACGCTGCCGATGGGTGTCGTCCGCCCGCTGACTGAAGTCGAGATGGACCATTACCG
CGAGCCGTTCCTGAATCCTGTTGACCGCGAGCCACTGTGGCGCTTCCCAAACGAGCTGCCAATCGCCGGT
GAGCCAGCGAACATCGTCGCGCTGGTCGAAGAATACATGGACTGGCTGCACCAGTCCCCTGTCCCGAAGC
TGCTGTTCTGGGGCACCCCAGGCGTTCTGATCCCACCGGCCGAAGCCGCTCGCCTGGCCAAAAGCCTGCC
TAACTGCAAGGCTGTGGACATCGGCCCGGGTCTGAATCTGCTGCAAGAAGACAACCCGGACCTGATCGGC
AGCGAGATCGCGCGCTGGCTGTCGACGCTCGAGATTTCCGGCGAGCCAACCACTGAGGATCTGTACTTTC
AGAGCGCGGCCGAGAGCCTTGTCCCTGGTTTCAACGAGAAAACACACGTCCAACTCAGTTTGCCTGTTTT
ACAGGTTCGCGACGTGCTCGTACGTGGCTTTGGAGACTCCGTGGAGGAGGTCTTATCAGAGGCACGTCAA
CATCTTAAAGATGGCACTTGTGGCTTAGTAGAAGTTGAAAAAGGCGTTTTGCCTCAACTTGAACAGCCCT
ATGTGTTCATCAAACGTTCGGATGCTCGAACTGCACCTCATGGTCATGTTATGGTTGAGCTGGTAGCAGA
ACTCGAAGGCATTCAGTACGGTCGTAGTGGTGAGACACTTGGTGTCCTTGTCCCTCATGTGGGCGAAATA
CCAGTGGCTTACCGCAAGGTTGGAGGAGGAGGAAGCGGAGGAGGAGGAGCTGGTGGCCATAGTTACGGCG
CCGATCTAAAGTCATTTGACTTAGGCGACGAGCTTGGCACTGATCCTTATGAAGATTTTCAAGAAAACTG
GAACACTAAACATAGCAGTGGTGTTACCCGTGAACTCATGCGTGAGCTTAACGGAGGGTAGGGCCGCTCG
AGTCTAGAGGGCCCGTTTAAACCCGCTGATCAGCCTCGACTGTGCCTTCTAGTTGCCAGCCATCTGTTGT
TTGCCCCTCCCCCGTGCCTTCCTTGACCCTGGAAGGTGCCACTCCCACTGTCCTTTCCTAATAAAATGAG
GAAATTGCATCGCATTGTCTGAGTAGGTGTCATTCTATTCTGGGGGGTGGGGTGGGGCAGGACAGCAAGG
GGGAGGATTGGGAAGACAATAGCAGGCATGCTGGGGATGCGGTGGGCTCTATGGCTTCTGAGGCGGAAAG
AACCAGCTGGGGCTCTAGGGGGTATCCCC
[124 nt withheld, positions 2620-2743]
C
[91 nt withheld, positions 2745-2835]
A
[49 nt withheld, positions 2837-2885]
CCTTTGACGTTGGAGTCCACGTTCTTT
[37 nt withheld, positions 2913-2949]
ACCCTATCTCGGTCTATTCTTTTGATTTATAAGGGATTTTGCCGATTTCGGCCTATTGGTTAAAAAATGA
GCTGATTTAACAAAAATTTAACGCGAATTAATTCTGTGGAATGTGTGTCAGTTAGGGTGTGGAAAGTCCC
CAGGCTCCCCAGCAGGCAGAAGTATGCAAAGCATGCATCTCAATTAGTCAGCAACCAGGTGTGGAAAGTC
CCCAGGCTCCCCAGCAGGCAGAAGTATGCAAAGCATGCATCTCAATTAGTCAGCAACCATAGTCCCGCCC
CTAACTCCGCCCATCCCGCCCCTAACTCCGCCCAGTTCCGCCCATTCTCCGCCCCATGGCTGACTAATTT
TTTTTATTTATGCAGAGGCCGAGGCCGCCTCTGCCTCTGAGCTATTCCAGAAGTAGTGAGGAGGCTTTTT
TGGAGGCCTAGGCTTTTGCAAAAAGCTCCCGGGAGCTTGTATATCCATTTTCGGATCTGATCAGCACGTG
TTGACAATTAATCATCGGCATAGTATATCGGCATAGTATAATACGACAAGGTGAGGAACTAAACCATGGC
CAAGTTGACCAGTGCCGTTCCGGTGCTCACCGCGCGCGACGTCGCCGGAGCGGTCGAGTTCTGGACCGAC
CGGCTCGGGTTCTCCCGGGACTTCGTGGAGGACGACTTCGCCGGTGTGGTCCGGGACGACGTGACCCTGT
TCATCAGCGCGGTCCAGGACCAGGTGGTGCCGGACAACACCCTGGCCTGGGTGTGGGTGCGCGGCCTGGA
CGAGCTGTACGCCGAGTGGTCGGAGGTCGTGTCCACGAACTTCCGGGACGCCTCCGGGCCGGCCATGACC
GAGATCGGCGAGCAGCCGTGGGGGCGGGAGTTCGCCCTGCGCGACCCGGCCGGCAACTGCGTGCACTTCG
TGGCCGAGGAGCAGGACTGACACGTGCTACGAGATTTCGATTCCACCGCCGCCTTCTATGAAAGGTTGGG
CTTCGGAATCGTTTTCCGGGACGCCGGCTGGATGATCCTCCAGCGCGGGGATCTCATGCTGGAGTTCTTC
GCCCACCCCAACTTGTTTATTGCAGCTTATAATGGTTACAAATAAAGCAATAGCATCACAAATTTCACAA
ATAAAGCATTTTTTTCACTGCATTCTAGTTGTGGTTTGTCCAAACTCATCAATGTATCTTATCATGTCTG
TATACCGTCGACCTCTAGCTAGAGCTTGGCGTAATCATGGTCATAGCTGTTTCCTGTGTGAAATTGTTAT
CCGCTCACAATTCCACACAACATACGAGCCGGAAGCATAAAGTGTAAAGCCTGGGGTGCCTAATGAGTGA
GCTAACTCACATTAATTGCGTTGCGCTCACTGCCCGCTTTCCAGTCGGGAAACCTGTCGTGCCAGCTGCA
TTAATGAATCGGCCAACGCGCGGGGAGAGGCGGTTTGCGTATTGGGCGCTCTTCCGCTTCCTCGCTCACT
GACTCGCTGCGCTCGGTCGTTCGGCTGCGGCGAGCGGTATCAGCTCACTCAAAGGCGGTAATACGGTTAT
CCACAGAATCAGGGGATAACGCAGGAAAGAACATGTGAGCAAAAGGCCAGCAAAAGGCCAGGAACCGTAA
AAAGGCCGCGTTGCTGGCGTTTTTCCATAGGCTCCGCCCCCCTGACGAGCATCACAAAAATCGACGCTCA
AGTCAGAGGTGGCGAAACCCGACAGGACTATAAAGATACCAGGCGTTTCCCCCTGGAAGCTCCCTCGTGC
GCTCTCCTGTTCCGACCCTGCCGCTTACCGGATACCTGTCCGCCTTTCTCCCTTCGGGAAGCGTGGCGCT
TTCTCATAGCTCACGCTGTAGGTATCTCAGTTCGGTGTAGGTCGTTCGCTCCAAGCTGGGCTGTGTGCAC
GAACCCCCCGTTCAGCCCGACCGCTGCGCCTTATCCGGTAACTATCGTCTTGAGTCCAACCCGGTAAGAC
ACGACTTATCGCCACTGGCAGCAGCCACTGGTAACAGGATTAGCAGAGCGAGGTATGTAGGCGGTGCTAC
AGAGTTCTTGAAGTGGTGGCCTAACTACGGCTACACTAGAAGAACAGTATTTGGTATCTGCGCTCTGCTG
AAGCCAGTTACCTTCGGAAAAAGAGTTGGTAGCTCTTGATCCGGCAAACAAACCACCGCTGGTAGCGGTG
GTTTTTTTGTTTGCAAGCAGCAGATTACGCGCAGAAAAAAAGGATCTCAAGAAGATCCTTTGATCTTTTC
TACGGGGTCTGACGCTCAGTGGAACGAAAACTCACGTTAAGGGATTTTGGTCATGAGATTATCAAAAAGG
ATCTTCACCTAGATCCTTTTAAATTAAAAATGAAGTTTTAAATCAATCTAAAGTATATATGAGTAAACTT
GGTCTGACAGTTACCAATGCTTAATCAGTGAGGCACCTATCTCAGCGATCTGTCTATTTCGTTCATCCAT
AGTTGCCTGACTCCCCGTCGTGTAGATAACTACGATACGGGAGGGCTTACCATCTGGCCCCAGTGCTGCA
ATGATACCGCGAGACCCACGCTCACCGGCTCCAGATTTATCAGCAATAAACCAGCCAGCCGGAAGGGCCG
AGCGCAGAAGTGGTCCTGCAACTTTATCCGCCTCCATCCAGTCTATTAATTGTTGCCGGGAAGCTAGAGT
AAGTAGTTCGCCAGTTAATAGTTTGCGCAACGTTGTTGCCATTGCTACAGGCATCGTGGTGTCACGCTCG
TCGTTTGGTATGGCTTCATTCAGCTCCGGTTCCCAACGATCAAGGCGAGTTACATGATCCCCCATGTTGT
GCAAAAAAGCGGTTAGCTCCTTCGGTCCTCCGATCGTTGTCAGAAGTAAGTTGGCCGCAGTGTTATCACT
CATGGTTATGGCAGCACTGCATAATTCTCTTACTGTCATGCCATCCGTAAGATGCTTTTCTGTGACTGGT
GAGTACTCAACCAAGTCATTCTGAGAATAGTGTATGCGGCGACCGAGTTGCTCTTGCCCGGCGTCAATAC
GGGATAATACCGCGCCACATAGCAGAACTTTAAAAGTGCTCATCATTGGAAAACGTTCTTCGGGGCGAAA
ACTCTCAAGGATCTTACCGCTGTTGAGATCCAGTTCGATGTAACCCACTCGTGCACCCAACTGATCTTCA
GCATCTTTTACTTTCACCAGCGTTTCTGGGTGAGCAAAAACAGGAAGGCAAAATGCCGCAAAAAAGGGAA
TAAGGGCGACACGGAAATGTTGAATACTCATACTCTTCCTTTTTCAATATTATTGAAGCATTTATCAGGG
TTATTGTCTCATGAGCGGATACATATTTGAATGTATTTAGAAAAATAAACAAATAGGGGTTCCGCGCACA
TTTCCCCGAAAAGTGCCACCTGACGTCGACGGATCGGGAGATCTCCCGATCCCCTATGGTGCACTCTCAG
TACAATCTGCTCTGATGCCGCATAGTTAAGCCAGTATCTGCTCCCTGCTTGTGTGTTGGAGGTCGCTGAG
TAGTGCGCGAGCAAAATTTAAGCTACAACAAGGCAAGGCTTGACCGACAATTGCATGAAGAATCTGCTTA
GGGTTAGGCGTTTTGCGCTGCTTCGCGATGTACGGGCCAGATATACGCGTT
